Addgene plasmid #208041: Lenti-EFS-FLTID-GSQ-RBXN-P2A-BLAST
Purpose: Enables constitutive expression of TurboID alone; RBXN represents a EcoR1-BsiW1-Xba1-Not1 polylinker; selection with blasticidin
Depositing lab: Rosa Barrio & James Sutherland. Depositing organization: CIC bioGUNE. Publication: Identification of proximal SUMO-dependent interactors using SUMO-ID. Barroso-Gomila O, Trulsson F, Muratore V, Canosa I, Merino-Cacho L, Cortazar AR, Perez C, Azkargorta M, Iloro I, Carracedo A, Aransay AM, Elortza F, Mayor U, Vertegaal ACO, Barrio R, Sutherland JD. Nat Commun. 2021 Nov 18;12(1):6671. doi: 10.1038/s41467-021-26807-6. PubMed 34795231.
Backbone
  Vector backbone: Derived from Addgene ID# 52962 (Zhang Lab).
  Vector type: Lentiviral
  Selectable markers: Blasticidin
Growth in bacteria
  Bacterial resistance: Ampicillin, 100 μg/mL
  Growth temperature: 37°C
  Growth strain: NEB Stable
  Copy number: High Copy
Gene/Insert
  Gene/Insert name: TurboID
  Species: Synthetic
  Promoter: EFS
  Cloning method: Gibson Cloning
Resource information
  A portion of this plasmid was derived from a plasmid made by: TurboID fragments derived from Addgene ID # 107169 (Ting Lab). Lenti-EFS/P2A-blast backbone derived from Addgene ID# 52962 (Zhang Lab).
Terms and licenses: Academic/Nonprofit Terms; Industry Terms: Not Available to Industry
Depositor comments: For performing TurboID-ORF experiments.
How to cite: Lenti-EFS-FLTID-GSQ-RBXN-P2A-BLAST was a gift from Rosa Barrio & James Sutherland (Addgene plasmid # 208041 ; http://n2t.net/addgene:208041 ; RRID:Addgene_208041)
