[The description below was written by a language model from this plasmid's Addgene catalogue record and pLannotate feature annotations shown in this document.]
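Description:
Lenti-EFS-FLTID-GSQ-RBXN-P2A-BLAST is a 9.7 kb HIV-1-based lentiviral transfer plasmid for constitutive expression of the proximity-labelling biotin ligase TurboID in mammalian cells. It was built by Gibson assembly on a Lenti-EFS/P2A-blasticidin backbone. In bacteria it replicates from a high-copy ColE1/pUC-type origin and is selected with ampicillin through the bla gene. An f1 origin is also annotated, as is an SV40 origin/promoter–EM7–BleoR cassette lying outside the viral region. The viral genome is transcribed from a CMV enhancer/promoter fused to a truncated 5' LTR. It carries the Ψ packaging signal with a gag fragment, the RRE for Rev-dependent nuclear export, the cPPT/CTS, a WPRE to boost transcript expression, and a truncated 3' LTR followed by a bGH polyadenylation signal. This layout is typical of vectors that need packaging functions supplied in trans.

The payload is driven by the EFS promoter, the short core of human EF-1α. It begins with a FLAG epitope (the table annotates only a fragment matching 3xFLAG) fused to the synthetic TurboID coding sequence. According to the name and purpose statement, TurboID is followed by a GSQ linker and the "RBXN" polylinker (EcoRI-BsiWI-XbaI-NotI), then a P2A peptide and the blasticidin S deaminase gene. The linker, polylinker and P2A are not annotated individually but fit the gap between TurboID and BSD. The P2A lets TurboID and the resistance marker be made as separate proteins from one transcript, so blasticidin selection enriches for transduced, expressing cells. As deposited, it expresses TurboID alone. The depositor notes that it is meant for TurboID-ORF experiments, consistent with the polylinker serving as a site to insert an open reading frame downstream of TurboID. It comes from work on identifying proximal SUMO-dependent interactors.
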