Features (pLannotate 1.2.2; 35 found; start..end, strand, type, name):
     31..83      -  misc_feature   bom (fragment): basis of mobility region from pBR322
    238..617     +  enhancer       CMV enhancer: human cytomegalovirus immediate early enhancer
    618..817     +  promoter       CMV promoter: human cytomegalovirus (CMV) immediate early promoter
    835..1015    +  LTR            5' LTR (truncated): truncated 5' long terminal repeat (LTR) from HIV-1
   1062..1187    +  misc_feature   HIV-1 Ψ: packaging signal of human immunodeficiency virus type 1
   1171..1509    +  CDS            HIV-1 gag (fragment): gag protein from human immunodeficiency virus 1; gag
   1684..1917    +  misc_feature   RRE: The Rev response element (RRE) of HIV-1 allows for Rev-dependent mRNA export from the nucleus to the cytoplasm.
   2294..2394    +  CDS            Rev (fragment): human immunodeficiency virus 1 (HIV-1) Rev protein; rev; enhances nuclear export of unspliced and incompletely spliced viral mRNAs
   2444..2561    +  misc_feature   cPPT/CTS: central polypurine tract and central termination sequence of HIV-1
   2610..2628    +  CDS            small t antigen (fragment): SV40 (simian virus 40) small t antigen
   2654..2865    +  promoter       EF-1α core promoter: core promoter for human elongation factor EF-1α
   2881..2901    +  CDS            3xFLAG (fragment): three tandem FLAG® epitope tags
   2912..3868    +  CDS            TurboID: mutant of the E. coli biotin ligase BioID engineered for improved catalytic efficiency (Branon et al., 2018)
   4019..4417    +  CDS            BSD: blasticidin S deaminase; Aspergillus terreus BSD; confers resistance to blasticidin
   4422..4442    +  misc_feature   MCS (fragment): pBluescript multiple cloning site
   4445..5033    +  misc_feature   WPRE: woodchuck hepatitis virus posttranscriptional regulatory element
   4970..5551    +  CDS            nef (fragment): NEF_HV1H2 - Experimental evidence at protein level: Swiss-Prot protein existence level 1. Extracellular Nef protein targets CD4(+) T-lymphocytes for apoptosis by interacting with CXCR4 surface receptors. From Human immunodeficiency virus type 1 group M subtype B (isolate HXB2) (HIV-1).
   5558..5738    +  LTR            5' LTR (truncated): truncated 5' long terminal repeat (LTR) from HIV-1
   5770..5994    +  polyA_signal   bGH poly(A) signal: bovine growth hormone polyadenylation signal
   5998..6019    +  promoter       SV40 promoter (fragment): SV40 enhancer and early promoter
   6040..6468    +  rep_origin     f1 ori (sequence partly withheld): f1 bacteriophage origin of replication; arrow indicates direction of (+) strand synthesis
   6495..6566    +  promoter       SV40 promoter (fragment): SV40 enhancer and early promoter
   6567..6638    +  promoter       SV40 promoter (fragment): SV40 enhancer and early promoter
   6642..6776    +  rep_origin     SV40 ori: SV40 origin of replication
   6838..6885    +  promoter       EM7 promoter: synthetic bacterial promoter&nbsp
   6904..7278    +  CDS            BleoR: antibiotic-binding protein; Sh ble from Streptoalloteichus hindustanus; confers resistance to bleomycin, phleomycin, and Zeocin™
   7288..7413    +  CDS            ble (fragment): BLE_KLEPN - Experimental evidence at protein level: Swiss-Prot protein existence level 1. Binding protein with a strong affinity to the bleomycin family of antibiotics. Binds to CL990; an antimitotic-antibiotic compound. From Klebsiella pneumoniae.
   7408..7529    +  polyA_signal   SV40 poly(A) signal: SV40 polyadenylation signal
   7602..7618    -  protein_bind   lac operator: The lac repressor binds to the lac operator to inhibit transcription in E. coli. This inhibition can be relieved by adding lactose or isopropyl-β-D-thiogalactopyranoside (IPTG). lac repressor encoded by lacI
   7626..7656    -  promoter       lac promoter: promoter for the E. coli lac operon
   7671..7692    -  protein_bind   CAP binding site: CAP binding activates transcription in the presence of cAMP. E. coli catabolite activator protein
   7705..7797    -  CDS            lacI (fragment): lac repressor; lacI; The lac repressor binds to the lac operator to inhibit transcription in E. coli. This inhibition can be relieved by adding lactose or isopropyl-β-D-thiogalactopyranoside (IPTG).
   7980..8568    -  rep_origin     ori: high-copy-number ColE1/pMB1/pBR322/pUC origin of replication
   8739..9599    -  CDS            AmpR: β-lactamase; bla; confers resistance to ampicillin, carbenicillin, and related antibiotics
   9600..9704    -  promoter       AmpR promoter: bla
>Addgene plasmid #208041 | Lenti-EFS-FLTID-GSQ-RBXN-P2A-BLAST | addgene full sequence | sequence record 410206 | Addgene NGS Result
GTCGACGGATCGGGAGATCTCCCGATCCCCTATGGTGCACTCTCAGTACAATCTGCTCTGATGCCGCATA
GTTAAGCCAGTATCTGCTCCCTGCTTGTGTGTTGGAGGTCGCTGAGTAGTGCGCGAGCAAAATTTAAGCT
ACAACAAGGCAAGGCTTGACCGACAATTGCATGAAGAATCTGCTTAGGGTTAGGCGTTTTGCGCTGCTTC
GCGATGTACGGGCCAGATATACGCGTTGACATTGATTATTGACTAGTTATTAATAGTAATCAATTACGGG
GTCATTAGTTCATAGCCCATATATGGAGTTCCGCGTTACATAACTTACGGTAAATGGCCCGCCTGGCTGA
CCGCCCAACGACCCCCGCCCATTGACGTCAATAATGACGTATGTTCCCATAGTAACGCCAATAGGGACTT
TCCATTGACGTCAATGGGTGGAGTATTTACGGTAAACTGCCCACTTGGCAGTACATCAAGTGTATCATAT
GCCAAGTACGCCCCCTATTGACGTCAATGACGGTAAATGGCCCGCCTGGCATTATGCCCAGTACATGACC
TTATGGGACTTTCCTACTTGGCAGTACATCTACGTATTAGTCATCGCTATTACCATGGTGATGCGGTTTT
GGCAGTACATCAATGGGCGTGGATAGCGGTTTGACTCACGGGGATTTCCAAGTCTCCACCCCATTGACGT
CAATGGGAGTTTGTTTTGGCACCAAAATCAACGGGACTTTCCAAAATGTCGTAACAACTCCGCCCCATTG
ACGCAAATGGGCGGTAGGCGTGTACGGTGGGAGGTCTATATAAGCAGCGCGTTTTGCCTGTACTGGGTCT
CTCTGGTTAGACCAGATCTGAGCCTGGGAGCTCTCTGGCTAACTAGGGAACCCACTGCTTAAGCCTCAAT
AAAGCTTGCCTTGAGTGCTTCAAGTAGTGTGTGCCCGTCTGTTGTGTGACTCTGGTAACTAGAGATCCCT
CAGACCCTTTTAGTCAGTGTGGAAAATCTCTAGCAGTGGCGCCCGAACAGGGACTTGAAAGCGAAAGGGA
AACCAGAGGAGCTCTCTCGACGCAGGACTCGGCTTGCTGAAGCGCGCACGGCAAGAGGCGAGGGGCGGCG
ACTGGTGAGTACGCCAAAAATTTTGACTAGCGGAGGCTAGAAGGAGAGAGATGGGTGCGAGAGCGTCAGT
ATTAAGCGGGGGAGAATTAGATCGCGATGGGAAAAAATTCGGTTAAGGCCAGGGGGAAAGAAAAAATATA
AATTAAAACATATAGTATGGGCAAGCAGGGAGCTAGAACGATTCGCAGTTAATCCTGGCCTGTTAGAAAC
ATCAGAAGGCTGTAGACAAATACTGGGACAGCTACAACCATCCCTTCAGACAGGATCAGAAGAACTTAGA
TCATTATATAATACAGTAGCAACCCTCTATTGTGTGCATCAAAGGATAGAGATAAAAGACACCAAGGAAG
CTTTAGACAAGATAGAGGAAGAGCAAAACAAAAGTAAGACCACCGCACAGCAAGCGGCCGGCCGCTGATC
TTCAGACCTGGAGGAGGAGATATGAGGGACAATTGGAGAAGTGAATTATATAAATATAAAGTAGTAAAAA
TTGAACCATTAGGAGTAGCACCCACCAAGGCAAAGAGAAGAGTGGTGCAGAGAGAAAAAAGAGCAGTGGG
AATAGGAGCTTTGTTCCTTGGGTTCTTGGGAGCAGCAGGAAGCACTATGGGCGCAGCGTCAATGACGCTG
ACGGTACAGGCCAGACAATTATTGTCTGGTATAGTGCAGCAGCAGAACAATTTGCTGAGGGCTATTGAGG
CGCAACAGCATCTGTTGCAACTCACAGTCTGGGGCATCAAGCAGCTCCAGGCAAGAATCCTGGCTGTGGA
AAGATACCTAAAGGATCAACAGCTCCTGGGGATTTGGGGTTGCTCTGGAAAACTCATTTGCACCACTGCT
GTGCCTTGGAATGCTAGTTGGAGTAATAAATCTCTGGAACAGATTTGGAATCACACGACCTGGATGGAGT
GGGACAGAGAAATTAACAATTACACAAGCTTAATACACTCCTTAATTGAAGAATCGCAAAACCAGCAAGA
AAAGAATGAACAAGAATTATTGGAATTAGATAAATGGGCAAGTTTGTGGAATTGGTTTAACATAACAAAT
TGGCTGTGGTATATAAAATTATTCATAATGATAGTAGGAGGCTTGGTAGGTTTAAGAATAGTTTTTGCTG
TACTTTCTATAGTGAATAGAGTTAGGCAGGGATATTCACCATTATCGTTTCAGACCCACCTCCCAACCCC
GAGGGGACCCGACAGGCCCGAAGGAATAGAAGAAGAAGGTGGAGAGAGAGACAGAGACAGATCCATTCGA
TTAGTGAACGGATCGGCACTGCGTGCGCCAATTCTGCAGACAAATGGCAGTATTCATCCACAATTTTAAA
AGAAAAGGGGGGATTGGGGGGTACAGTGCAGGGGAAAGAATAGTAGACATAATAGCAACAGACATACAAA
CTAAAGAATTACAAAAACAAATTACAAAAATTCAAAATTTTCGGGTTTATTACAGGGACAGCAGAGATCC
AGTTTGGTTAATTAGCTAGCTAGGTCTTGAAAGGAGTGGGAATTGGCTCCGGTGCCCGTCAGTGGGCAGA
GCGCACATCGCCCACAGTCCCCGAGAAGTTGGGGGGAGGGGTCGGCAATTGATCCGGTGCCTAGAGAAGG
TGGCGCGGGGTAAACTGGGAAAGTGATGTCGTGTACTGGCTCCGCCTTTTTCCCGAGGGTGGGGGAGAAC
CGTATATAAGTGCAGTAGTCGCCGTGAACGTTCTTTTTCGCAACGGGTTTGCCGCCAGAACACAGGACCG
GTGCCACCATGGACTACAAAGACGATGACGACAAGGGCTCTAAAGACAATACTGTGCCTCTGAAGCTGAT
CGCTCTCCTGGCTAATGGCGAGTTCCATAGTGGCGAACAGCTGGGAGAAACCCTGGGCATGTCCAGGGCC
GCTATCAACAAGCACATTCAGACTCTGCGCGACTGGGGCGTGGACGTGTTCACCGTGCCCGGAAAGGGCT
ACTCTCTGCCCGAGCCTATCCCGCTGCTGAACGCTAAACAGATTCTGGGACAGCTGGACGGCGGGAGCGT
GGCAGTCCTGCCTGTGGTCGACTCCACCAATCAGTACCTGCTGGATCGAATCGGCGAGCTGAAGAGTGGG
GATGCTTGCATTGCAGAATATCAGCAGGCAGGGAGAGGAAGCAGAGGGAGGAAATGGTTCTCTCCTTTTG
GAGCTAACCTGTACCTGAGTATGTTTTGGCGCCTGAAGCGGGGACCAGCAGCAATCGGCCTGGGCCCGGT
CATCGGAATTGTCATGGCAGAAGCGCTGCGAAAGCTGGGAGCAGACAAGGTGCGAGTCAAATGGCCCAAT
GACCTGTATCTGCAGGATAGAAAGCTGGCAGGCATCCTGGTGGAGCTGGCCGGAATAACAGGCGATGCTG
CACAGATCGTCATTGGCGCCGGGATTAACGTGGCTATGAGGCGCGTGGAGGAAAGCGTGGTCAATCAGGG
CTGGATCACACTGCAGGAAGCAGGGATTAACCTGGACAGGAATACTCTGGCCGCTACGCTGATCCGAGAG
CTGCGGGCAGCCCTGGAACTGTTCGAGCAGGAAGGCCTGGCTCCATATCTGCCACGGTGGGAGAAGCTGG
ATAACTTCATCAATAGACCCGTGAAGCTGATCATTGGGGACAAAGAGATTTTCGGGATTAGCCGGGGGAT
TGATAAACAGGGAGCCCTGCTGCTGGAACAGGACGGAGTTATCAAACCCTGGATGGGCGGAGAAATCAGT
CTGCGGTCTGCCGAAAAGGGGCGCGCCGGCGGGGGATCTTCCGGAGGCGGGCAAATTTCTTACGCAAGTA
GAGGGGAATTCCGTACGTCTAGAGGCGGCCGCGGATCCGGCGCAACAAACTTCTCTCTGCTGAAACAAGC
CGGAGATGTCGAAGAGAATCCTGGACCGATGGCCAAGCCTTTGTCTCAAGAAGAATCCACCCTCATTGAA
AGAGCAACGGCTACAATCAACAGCATCCCCATCTCTGAAGACTACAGCGTCGCCAGCGCAGCTCTCTCTA
GCGACGGCCGCATCTTCACTGGTGTCAATGTATATCATTTTACTGGGGGACCTTGTGCAGAACTCGTGGT
GCTGGGCACTGCTGCTGCTGCGGCAGCTGGCAACCTGACTTGTATCGTCGCGATCGGAAATGAGAACAGG
GGCATCTTGAGCCCCTGCGGACGGTGCCGACAGGTGCTTCTCGATCTGCATCCTGGGATCAAAGCCATAG
TGAAGGACAGTGATGGACAGCCGACGGCAGTTGGGATTCGTGAATTGCTGCCCTCTGGTTATGTGTGGGA
GGGCTAAGAATAATTCGATATCAAGCTTATCGGTAATCAACCTCTGGATTACAAAATTTGTGAAAGATTG
ACTGGTATTCTTAACTATGTTGCTCCTTTTACGCTATGTGGATACGCTGCTTTAATGCCTTTGTATCATG
CTATTGCTTCCCGTATGGCTTTCATTTTCTCCTCCTTGTATAAATCCTGGTTGCTGTCTCTTTATGAGGA
GTTGTGGCCCGTTGTCAGGCAACGTGGCGTGGTGTGCACTGTGTTTGCTGACGCAACCCCCACTGGTTGG
GGCATTGCCACCACCTGTCAGCTCCTTTCCGGGACTTTCGCTTTCCCCCTCCCTATTGCCACGGCGGAAC
TCATCGCCGCCTGCCTTGCCCGCTGCTGGACAGGGGCTCGGCTGTTGGGCACTGACAATTCCGTGGTGTT
GTCGGGGAAATCATCGTCCTTTCCTTGGCTGCTCGCCTGTGTTGCCACCTGGATTCTGCGCGGGACGTCC
TTCTGCTACGTCCCTTCGGCCCTCAATCCAGCGGACCTTCCTTCCCGCGGCCTGCTGCCGGCTCTGCGGC
CTCTTCCGCGTCTTCGCCTTCGCCCTCAGACGAGTCGGATCTCCCTTTGGGCCGCCTCCCCGCATCGATA
CCGTCGACCTCGAGACCTAGAAAAACATGGAGCAATCACAAGTAGCAATACAGCAGCTACCAATGCTGAT
TGTGCCTGGCTAGAAGCACAAGAGGAGGAGGAGGTGGGTTTTCCAGTCACACCTCAGGTACCTTTAAGAC
CAATGACTTACAAGGCAGCTGTAGATCTTAGCCACTTTTTAAAAGAAAAGGGGGGACTGGAAGGGCTAAT
TCACTCCCAACGAAGACAAGATATCCTTGATCTGTGGATCTACCACACACAAGGCTACTTCCCTGATTGG
CAGAACTACACACCAGGGCCAGGGATCAGATATCCACTGACCTTTGGATGGTGCTACAAGCTAGTACCAG
TTGAGCAAGAGAAGGTAGAAGAAGCCAATGAAGGAGAGAACACCCGCTTGTTACACCCTGTGAGCCTGCA
TGGGATGGATGACCCGGAGAGAGAAGTATTAGAGTGGAGGTTTGACAGCCGCCTAGCATTTCATCACATG
GCCCGAGAGCTGCATCCGGACTGTACTGGGTCTCTCTGGTTAGACCAGATCTGAGCCTGGGAGCTCTCTG
GCTAACTAGGGAACCCACTGCTTAAGCCTCAATAAAGCTTGCCTTGAGTGCTTCAAGTAGTGTGTGCCCG
TCTGTTGTGTGACTCTGGTAACTAGAGATCCCTCAGACCCTTTTAGTCAGTGTGGAAAATCTCTAGCAGG
GCCCGTTTAAACCCGCTGATCAGCCTCGACTGTGCCTTCTAGTTGCCAGCCATCTGTTGTTTGCCCCTCC
CCCGTGCCTTCCTTGACCCTGGAAGGTGCCACTCCCACTGTCCTTTCCTAATAAAATGAGGAAATTGCAT
CGCATTGTCTGAGTAGGTGTCATTCTATTCTGGGGGGTGGGGTGGGGCAGGACAGCAAGGGGGAGGATTG
GGAAGACAATAGCAGGCATGCTGGGGATGCGGTGGGCTCTATGGCTTCTGAGGCGGAAAGAACCAGCTGG
GGCTCTAGGGGGTATCCCC
[124 nt withheld, positions 6040-6163]
C
[91 nt withheld, positions 6165-6255]
A
[49 nt withheld, positions 6257-6305]
CCTTTGACGTTGGAGTCCACGTTCTTT
[37 nt withheld, positions 6333-6369]
ACCCTATCTCGGTCTATTCTTTTGATTTATAAGGGATTTTGCCGATTTCGGCCTATTGGTTAAAAAATGA
GCTGATTTAACAAAAATTTAACGCGAATTAATTCTGTGGAATGTGTGTCAGTTAGGGTGTGGAAAGTCCC
CAGGCTCCCCAGCAGGCAGAAGTATGCAAAGCATGCATCTCAATTAGTCAGCAACCAGGTGTGGAAAGTC
CCCAGGCTCCCCAGCAGGCAGAAGTATGCAAAGCATGCATCTCAATTAGTCAGCAACCATAGTCCCGCCC
CTAACTCCGCCCAGTTCCGCCCATTCTCCGCCCCATGGCTGACTAATTTTTTTTATTTATGCAGAGGCCG
AGGCCGCCTCTGCCTCTGAGCTATTCCAGAAGTAGTGAGGAGGCTTTTTTGGAGGCCTAGGCTTTTGCAA
AAAGCTCCCGGGAGCTTGTATATCCATTTTCGGATCTGATCAGCACGTGTTGACAATTAATCATCGGCAT
AGTATATCGGCATAGTATAATACGACAAGGTGAGGAACTAAACCATGGCCAAGTTGACCAGTGCCGTTCC
GGTGCTCACCGCGCGCGACGTCGCCGGAGCGGTCGAGTTCTGGACCGACCGGCTCGGGTTCTCCCGGGAC
TTCGTGGAGGACGACTTCGCCGGTGTGGTCCGGGACGACGTGACCCTGTTCATCAGCGCGGTCCAGGACC
AGGTGGTGCCGGACAACACCCTGGCCTGGGTGTGGGTGCGCGGCCTGGACGAGCTGTACGCCGAGTGGTC
GGAGGTCGTGTCCACGAACTTCCGGGACGCCTCCGGGCCGGCCATGACCGAGATCGGCGAGCAGCCGTGG
GGGCGGGAGTTCGCCCTGCGCGACCCGGCCGGCAACTGCGTGCACTTCGTGGCCGAGGAGCAGGACTGAC
ACGTGCTACGAGATTTCGATTCCACCGCCGCCTTCTATGAAAGGTTGGGCTTCGGAATCGTTTTCCGGGA
CGCCGGCTGGATGATCCTCCAGCGCGGGGATCTCATGCTGGAGTTCTTCGCCCACCCCAACTTGTTTATT
GCAGCTTATAATGGTTACAAATAAAGCAATAGCATCACAAATTTCACAAATAAAGCATTTTTTTCACTGC
ATTCTAGTTGTGGTTTGTCCAAACTCATCAATGTATCTTATCATGTCTGTATACCGTCGACCTCTAGCTA
GAGCTTGGCGTAATCATGGTCATAGCTGTTTCCTGTGTGAAATTGTTATCCGCTCACAATTCCACACAAC
ATACGAGCCGGAAGCATAAAGTGTAAAGCCTGGGGTGCCTAATGAGTGAGCTAACTCACATTAATTGCGT
TGCGCTCACTGCCCGCTTTCCAGTCGGGAAACCTGTCGTGCCAGCTGCATTAATGAATCGGCCAACGCGC
GGGGAGAGGCGGTTTGCGTATTGGGCGCTCTTCCGCTTCCTCGCTCACTGACTCGCTGCGCTCGGTCGTT
CGGCTGCGGCGAGCGGTATCAGCTCACTCAAAGGCGGTAATACGGTTATCCACAGAATCAGGGGATAACG
CAGGAAAGAACATGTGAGCAAAAGGCCAGCAAAAGGCCAGGAACCGTAAAAAGGCCGCGTTGCTGGCGTT
TTTCCATAGGCTCCGCCCCCCTGACGAGCATCACAAAAATCGACGCTCAAGTCAGAGGTGGCGAAACCCG
ACAGGACTATAAAGATACCAGGCGTTTCCCCCTGGAAGCTCCCTCGTGCGCTCTCCTGTTCCGACCCTGC
CGCTTACCGGATACCTGTCCGCCTTTCTCCCTTCGGGAAGCGTGGCGCTTTCTCATAGCTCACGCTGTAG
GTATCTCAGTTCGGTGTAGGTCGTTCGCTCCAAGCTGGGCTGTGTGCACGAACCCCCCGTTCAGCCCGAC
CGCTGCGCCTTATCCGGTAACTATCGTCTTGAGTCCAACCCGGTAAGACACGACTTATCGCCACTGGCAG
CAGCCACTGGTAACAGGATTAGCAGAGCGAGGTATGTAGGCGGTGCTACAGAGTTCTTGAAGTGGTGGCC
TAACTACGGCTACACTAGAAGAACAGTATTTGGTATCTGCGCTCTGCTGAAGCCAGTTACCTTCGGAAAA
AGAGTTGGTAGCTCTTGATCCGGCAAACAAACCACCGCTGGTAGCGGTGGTTTTTTTGTTTGCAAGCAGC
AGATTACGCGCAGAAAAAAAGGATCTCAAGAAGATCCTTTGATCTTTTCTACGGGGTCTGACGCTCAGTG
GAACGAAAACTCACGTTAAGGGATTTTGGTCATGAGATTATCAAAAAGGATCTTCACCTAGATCCTTTTA
AATTAAAAATGAAGTTTTAAATCAATCTAAAGTATATATGAGTAAACTTGGTCTGACAGTTACCAATGCT
TAATCAGTGAGGCACCTATCTCAGCGATCTGTCTATTTCGTTCATCCATAGTTGCCTGACTCCCCGTCGT
GTAGATAACTACGATACGGGAGGGCTTACCATCTGGCCCCAGTGCTGCAATGATACCGCGAGACCCACGC
TCACCGGCTCCAGATTTATCAGCAATAAACCAGCCAGCCGGAAGGGCCGAGCGCAGAAGTGGTCCTGCAA
CTTTATCCGCCTCCATCCAGTCTATTAATTGTTGCCGGGAAGCTAGAGTAAGTAGTTCGCCAGTTAATAG
TTTGCGCAACGTTGTTGCCATTGCTACAGGCATCGTGGTGTCACGCTCGTCGTTTGGTATGGCTTCATTC
AGCTCCGGTTCCCAACGATCAAGGCGAGTTACATGATCCCCCATGTTGTGCAAAAAAGCGGTTAGCTCCT
TCGGTCCTCCGATCGTTGTCAGAAGTAAGTTGGCCGCAGTGTTATCACTCATGGTTATGGCAGCACTGCA
TAATTCTCTTACTGTCATGCCATCCGTAAGATGCTTTTCTGTGACTGGTGAGTACTCAACCAAGTCATTC
TGAGAATAGTGTATGCGGCGACCGAGTTGCTCTTGCCCGGCGTCAATACGGGATAATACCGCGCCACATA
GCAGAACTTTAAAAGTGCTCATCATTGGAAAACGTTCTTCGGGGCGAAAACTCTCAAGGATCTTACCGCT
GTTGAGATCCAGTTCGATGTAACCCACTCGTGCACCCAACTGATCTTCAGCATCTTTTACTTTCACCAGC
GTTTCTGGGTGAGCAAAAACAGGAAGGCAAAATGCCGCAAAAAAGGGAATAAGGGCGACACGGAAATGTT
GAATACTCATACTCTTCCTTTTTCAATATTATTGAAGCATTTATCAGGGTTATTGTCTCATGAGCGGATA
CATATTTGAATGTATTTAGAAAAATAAACAAATAGGGGTTCCGCGCACATTTCCCCGAAAAGTGCCACCT
GAC
